Addgene plasmid #147320: pnEA-NvHN-DmNot1_1388-1717_Q
Purpose: Bacterial Expression of DmNot1_1388-1717
Depositing lab: Elisa Izaurralde. Depositing organization: Max Planck Institute for Developmental Biology.
Backbone
  Vector backbone: Unknown
  Vector type: Bacterial Expression
Growth in bacteria
  Bacterial resistance: Ampicillin, 100 μg/mL
  Growth temperature: 37°C
  Growth strain: DH5alpha
  Copy number: Low Copy
Gene/Insert
  Gene/Insert name: DmNot1_1388-1717
  Species: D. melanogaster (fly)
  Mutation: 1 silent mutation compared to the sequence given by NCBI: NM_001103772.2.
  Entrez Gene: Not1 (a.k.a. Dmel_CG34407, CG1874, CG1884, CG34407, Dmel\CG34407, Dmel_CG1874, Dmel_CG1884, NOT, NOT1, anon-EST:Liang-1.29, anon-WO0118547.221, clone 1.29, not1)
  Cloning method: Unknown
Terms and licenses: Academic/Nonprofit Terms; Industry Terms: Not Available to Industry
Depositor comments: Plasmids from this collection were made available to the research community and donated after the lab closed. Please note that the sequence provided by the depositing laboratory may be theoretical/predicted or based on Sanger sequencing results. There may be discrepancies between sequencing results obtained by Addgene and the depositor sequence. If an Addgene verified sequence is not available, please contact before placing your order to request that our lab fully sequence the plasmid.
How to cite: pnEA-NvHN-DmNot1_1388-1717_Q was a gift from Elisa Izaurralde (Addgene plasmid # 147320 ; http://n2t.net/addgene:147320 ; RRID:Addgene_147320)
