[The description below was written by a language model from this plasmid's Addgene catalogue record and pLannotate feature annotations shown in this document.]
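Description:
pnEA-NvHN-DmNot1_1388-1717_Q is a bacterial expression plasmid for producing a fragment of Drosophila melanogaster Not1, spanning residues 1388–1717. The catalogue lists the backbone as unknown, but the annotated features show a pET-like, pBR322-derived architecture. This includes a ColE1/pMB1-type origin with the bom mobility region and the rop gene, which is consistent with the recorded low copy number. Selection is by ampicillin through β-lactamase, and the scattered fragments of the tetracycline resistance gene and its promoter appear to be non-functional backbone remnants.

Expression is driven by a T7 promoter followed by a lac operator and the phage T7 gene 10 ribosome binding site, with a T7 terminator downstream. A plasmid-borne lacI gene supplies the repressor, so transcription should be IPTG-inducible in hosts that provide T7 RNA polymerase. Immediately after the start of the open reading frame, the table shows a short match to a composite tag containing a His stretch and a TEV site, followed by most of NusA, a highly soluble E. coli protein used as a solubility-enhancing fusion partner. The Not1 fragment itself is not annotated. It presumably lies in the unannotated interval between NusA and the terminator region, which would make it a C-terminal fusion to the tagged NusA. The exact tag and cleavage-site composition is not stated, and the brief SET1 match near the terminator is probably vector-derived sequence.

The insert carries one silent mutation relative to the NCBI reference transcript. The stated purpose is bacterial expression of this Not1 region. The depositor's sequence may be theoretical rather than fully verified.
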