Features (pLannotate 1.2.2; 20 found; start..end, strand, type, name):
    104..208     +  promoter       AmpR promoter: bla
    209..1069    +  CDS            AmpR: β-lactamase; bla; confers resistance to ampicillin, carbenicillin, and related antibiotics
   1240..1828    +  rep_origin     ori: high-copy-number ColE1/pMB1/pBR322/pUC origin of replication
   2014..2156    -  misc_feature   bom: basis of mobility region from pBR322
   2258..2449    -  CDS            rop: Rop protein, which maintains plasmids at low copy number; rop
   2466..2846    +  CDS            YPB1_ECOLX: Protein predicted: Swiss-Prot protein existence level 4. From Escherichia coli.
   3088..3712    -  CDS            TcR (fragment): tetracycline efflux protein; tet; confers resistance to tetracycline
   3727..3748    -  protein_bind   CAP binding site: CAP binding activates transcription in the presence of cAMP. E. coli catabolite activator protein
   3761..4843    -  CDS            lacI: lac repressor; lacI; The lac repressor binds to the lac operator to inhibit transcription in E. coli. This inhibition can be relieved by adding lactose or isopropyl-β-D-thiogalactopyranoside (IPTG).
   4844..4921    -  promoter       lacI promoter: lacI
   4929..5208    -  CDS            TcR (fragment): tetracycline efflux protein; tet; confers resistance to tetracycline
   5230..5248    +  promoter       T7 promoter: promoter for bacteriophage T7 RNA polymerase
   5249..5273    +  protein_bind   lac operator: The lac repressor binds to the lac operator to inhibit transcription in E. coli. This inhibition can be relieved by adding lactose or isopropyl-β-D-thiogalactopyranoside (IPTG). lac repressor encoded by lacI
   5288..5310    +  RBS            RBS: efficient ribosome binding site from bacteriophage T7 gene 10 (Olins and Rangwala, 1989)
   5329..5345    +  CDS            capTEV™ (fragment): composite tag for in vivo biotinylation, TEV protease cleavage, and 6xHis tagging
   5366..6846    +  CDS            NusA (fragment): transcription elongation protein (N utilization substance protein A); nusA; highly soluble in E. coli
   7937..7986    +  CDS            SET1 (fragment): solubility-enhancement tag derived from T7 phage gene 10B
   7994..8041    +  terminator     T7 terminator: transcription terminator for bacteriophage T7 RNA polymerase
   8064..8168    -  CDS            TcR (fragment): tetracycline efflux protein; tet; confers resistance to tetracycline
   8216..8244    -  promoter       tet promoter: E. coli promoter for tetracycline efflux protein gene
>Addgene plasmid #147320 | pnEA-NvHN-DmNot1_1388-1717_Q | depositor full sequence | sequence record 289767 | Full Sequence
TTCTTGAAGACGAAAGGGCCTCGTGATACGCCTATTTTTATAGGTTAATGTCATGATAATAATGGTTTCT
TAGACGTCAGGTGGCACTTTTCGGGGAAATGTGCGCGGAACCCCTATTTGTTTATTTTTCTAAATACATT
CAAATATGTATCCGCTCATGAGACAATAACCCTGATAAATGCTTCAATAATATTGAAAAAGGAAGAGTAT
GAGTATTCAACATTTCCGTGTCGCCCTTATTCCCTTTTTTGCGGCATTTTGCCTTCCTGTTTTTGCTCAC
CCAGAAACGCTGGTGAAAGTAAAAGATGCTGAAGATCAGTTGGGTGCACGAGTGGGTTACATCGAACTGG
ATCTCAACAGCGGTAAGATCCTTGAGAGTTTTCGCCCCGAAGAACGTTTTCCAATGATGAGCACTTTTAA
AGTTCTGCTATGTGGCGCGGTATTATCCCGTGTTGACGCCGGGCAAGAGCAACTCGGTCGCCGCATACAC
TATTCTCAGAATGACTTGGTTGAGTACTCACCAGTCACAGAAAAGCATCTTACGGATGGCATGACAGTAA
GAGAATTATGCAGTGCTGCCATAACCATGAGTGATAACACTGCGGCCAACTTACTTCTGACAACGATCGG
AGGACCGAAGGAGCTAACCGCTTTTTTGCACAACATGGGGGATCATGTAACTCGCCTTGATCGTTGGGAA
CCGGAGCTGAATGAAGCCATACCAAACGACGAGCGTGACACCACGATGCCTGCAGCAATGGCAACAACGT
TGCGCAAACTATTAACTGGCGAACTACTTACTCTAGCTTCCCGGCAACAATTAATAGACTGGATGGAGGC
GGATAAAGTTGCAGGACCACTTCTGCGCTCGGCCCTTCCGGCTGGCTGGTTTATTGCTGATAAATCTGGA
GCCGGTGAGCGTGGGTCTCGCGGTATCATTGCAGCACTGGGGCCAGATGGTAAGCCCTCCCGTATCGTAG
TTATCTACACGACGGGGAGTCAGGCAACTATGGATGAACGAAATAGACAGATCGCTGAGATAGGTGCCTC
ACTGATTAAGCATTGGTAACTGTCAGACCAAGTTTACTCATATATACTTTAGATTGATTTAAAACTTCAT
TTTTAATTTAAAAGGATCTAGGTGAAGATCCTTTTTGATAATCTCATGACCAAAATCCCTTAACGTGAGT
TTTCGTTCCACTGAGCGTCAGACCCCGTAGAAAAGATCAAAGGATCTTCTTGAGATCCTTTTTTTCTGCG
CGTAATCTGCTGCTTGCAAACAAAAAAACCACCGCTACCAGCGGTGGTTTGTTTGCCGGATCAAGAGCTA
CCAACTCTTTTTCCGAAGGTAACTGGCTTCAGCAGAGCGCAGATACCAAATACTGTCCTTCTAGTGTAGC
CGTAGTTAGGCCACCACTTCAAGAACTCTGTAGCACCGCCTACATACCTCGCTCTGCTAATCCTGTTACC
AGTGGCTGCTGCCAGTGGCGATAAGTCGTGTCTTACCGGGTTGGACTCAAGACGATAGTTACCGGATAAG
GCGCAGCGGTCGGGCTGAACGGGGGGTTCGTGCACACAGCCCAGCTTGGAGCGAACGACCTACACCGAAC
TGAGATACCTACAGCGTGAGCTATGAGAAAGCGCCACGCTTCCCGAAGGGAGAAAGGCGGACAGGTATCC
GGTAAGCGGCAGGGTCGGAACAGGAGAGCGCACGAGGGAGCTTCCAGGGGGAAACGCCTGGTATCTTTAT
AGTCCTGTCGGGTTTCGCCACCTCTGACTTGAGCGTCGATTTTTGTGATGCTCGTCAGGGGGGCGGAGCC
TATGGAAAAACGCCAGCAACGCGGCCTTTTTACGGTTCCTGGCCTTTTGCTGGCCTTTTGCTCACATGTT
CTTTCCTGCGTTATCCCCTGATTCTGTGGATAACCGTATTACCGCCTTTGAGTGAGCTGATACCGCTCGC
CGCAGCCGAACGACCGAGCGCAGCGAGTCAGTGAGCGAGGAAGCGGAAGAGCGCCTGATGCGGTATTTTC
TCCTTACGCATCTGTGCGGTATTTCACACCGCATATATGGTGCACTCTCAGTACAATCTGCTCTGATGCC
GCATAGTTAAGCCAGTATACACTCCGCTATCGCTACGTGACTGGGTCATGGCTGCGCCCCGACACCCGCC
AACACCCGCTGACGCGCCCTGACGGGCTTGTCTGCTCCCGGCATCCGCTTACAGACAAGCTGTGACCGTC
TCCGGGAGCTGCATGTGTCAGAGGTTTTCACCGTCATCACCGAAACGCGCGAGGCAGCTGCGGTAAAGCT
CATCAGCGTGGTCGTGAAGCGATTCACAGATGTCTGCCTGTTCATCCGCGTCCAGCTCGTTGAGTTTCTC
CAGAAGCGTTAATGTCTGGCTTCTGATAAAGCGGGCCATGTTAAGGGCGGTTTTTTCCTGTTTGGTCACT
GATGCCTCCGTGTAAGGGGGATTTCTGTTCATGGGGGTAATGATACCGATGAAACGAGAGAGGATGCTCA
CGATACGGGTTACTGATGATGAACATGCCCGGTTACTGGAACGTTGTGAGGGTAAACAACTGGCGGTATG
GATGCGGCGGGACCAGAGAAAAATCACTCAGGGTCAATGCCAGCGCTTCGTTAATACAGATGTAGGTGTT
CCACAGGGTAGCCAGCAGCATCCTGCGATGCAGATCCGGAACATAATGGTGCAGGGCGCTGACTTCCGCG
TTTCCAGACTTTACGAAACACGGAAACCGAAGACCATTCATGTTGTTGCTCAGGTCGCAGACGTTTTGCA
GCAGCAGTCGCTTCACGTTCGCTCGCGTATCGGTGATTCATTCTGCTAACCAGTAAGGCAACCCCGCCAG
CCTAGCCGGGTCCTCAACGACAGGAGCACGATCATGCGCACCCGTGGCCAGGACCCAACGCTGCCCGAGA
TGCGCCGCGTGCGGCTGCTGGAGATGGCGGACGCGATGGATATGTTCTGCCAAGGGTTGGTTTGCGCATT
CACAGTTCTCCGCAAGAATTGATTGGCTCCAATTCTTGGAGTGGTGAATCCGTTAGCGAGGTGCCGCCGG
CTTCCATTCAGGTCGAGGTGGCCCGGCTCCATGCACCGCGACGCAACGCGGGGAGGCAGACAAGGTATAG
GGCGGCGCCTACAATCCATGCCAACCCGTTCCATGTGCTCGCCGAGGCGGCATAAATCGCCGTGACGATC
AGCGGTCCAGTGATCGAAGTTAGGCTGGTAAGAGCCGCGAGCGATCCTTGAAGCTGTCCCTGATGGTCGT
CATCTACCTGCCTGGACAGCATGGCCTGCAACGCGGGCATCCCGATGCCGCCGGAAGCGAGAAGAATCAT
AATGGGGAAGGCCATCCAGCCTCGCGTCGCGAACGCCAGCAAGACGTAGCCCAGCGCGTCGGCCGCCATG
CCGGCGATAATGGCCTGCTTCTCGCCGAAACGTTTGGTGGCGGGACCAGTGACGAAGGCTTGAGCGAGGG
CGTGCAAGATTCCGAATACCGCAAGCGACAGGCCGATCATCGTCGCGCTCCAGCGAAAGCGGTCCTCGCC
GAAAATGACCCAGAGCGCTGCCGGCACCTGTCCTACGAGTTGCATGATAAAGAAGACAGTCATAAGTGCG
GCGACGATAGTCATGCCCCGCGCCCACCGGAAGGAGCTGACTGGGTTGAAGGCTCTCAAGGGCATCGGTC
GAGATCCCGGTGCCTAATGAGTGAGCTAACTTACATTAATTGCGTTGCGCTCACTGCCCGCTTTCCAGTC
GGGAAACCTGTCGTGCCAGCTGCATTAATGAATCGGCCAACGCGCGGGGAGAGGCGGTTTGCGTATTGGG
CGCCAGGGTGGTTTTTCTTTTCACCAGTGAGACGGGCAACAGCTGATTGCCCTTCACCGCCTGGCCCTGA
GAGAGTTGCAGCAAGCGGTCCACGCTGGTTTGCCCCAGCAGGCGAAAATCCTGTTTGATGGTGGTTAACG
GCGGGATATAACATGAGCTGTCTTCGGTATCGTCGTATCCCACTACCGAGATATCCGCACCAACGCGCAG
CCCGGACTCGGTAATGGCGCGCATTGCGCCCAGCGCCATCTGATCGTTGGCAACCAGCATCGCAGTGGGA
ACGATGCCCTCATTCAGCATTTGCATGGTTTGTTGAAAACCGGACATGGCACTCCAGTCGCCTTCCCGTT
CCGCTATCGGCTGAATTTGATTGCGAGTGAGATATTTATGCCAGCCAGCCAGACGCAGACGCGCCGAGAC
AGAACTTAATGGGCCCGCTAACAGCGCGATTTGCTGGTGACCCAATGCGACCAGATGCTCCACGCCCAGT
CGCGTACCGTCTTCATGGGAGAAAATAATACTGTTGATGGGTGTCTGGTCAGAGACATCAAGAAATAACG
CCGGAACATTAGTGCAGGCAGCTTCCACAGCAATGGCATCCTGGTCATCCAGCGGATAGTTAATGATCAG
CCCACTGACGCGTTGCGCGAGAAGATTGTGCACCGCCGCTTTACAGGCTTCGACGCCGCTTCGTTCTACC
ATCGACACCACCACGCTGGCACCCAGTTGATCGGCGCGAGATTTAATCGCCGCGACAATTTGCGACGGCG
CGTGCAGGGCCAGACTGGAGGTGGCAACGCCAATCAGCAACGACTGTTTGCCCGCCAGTTGTTGTGCCAC
GCGGTTGGGAATGTAATTCAGCTCCGCCATCGCCGCTTCCACTTTTTCCCGCGTTTTCGCAGAAACGTGG
CTGGCCTGGTTCACCACGCGGGAAACGGTCTGATAAGAGACACCGGCATACTCTGCGACATCGTATAACG
TTACTGGTTTCACATTCACCACCCTGAATTGACTCTCTTCCGGGCGCTATCATGCCATACCGCGAAAGGT
TTTGCGCCATTCGATGGTGTCCGGGATCTCGACGCTCTCCCTTATGCGACTCCTGCATTAGGAAGCAGCC
CAGTAGTAGGTTGAGGCCGTTGAGCACCGCCGCCGCAAGGAATGGTGCATGCAAGGAGATGGCGCCCAAC
AGTCCCCCGGCCACGGGGCCTGCCACCATACCCACGCCGAAACAAGCGCTCATGAGCCCGAAGTGGCGAG
CCCGATCTTCCCCATCGGTGATGTCGGCGATATAGGCGCCAGCAACCGCACCTGTGGCGCCGGTGATGCC
GGCCACGATGCGTCCGGCGTAGAGGATCGAGATCTCGATCCCGCGAAATTAATACGACTCACTATAGGGG
AATTGTGAGCGGATAACAATTCCCCACTAGTAATAATTTTGTTTAACTTTAAGAAGGAGATATACCATGA
GCGGCAGCCATCATCATCATCATCACAGCGGCAGCGGCTCCATGGACAAAGAAATTTTGGCTGTAGTTGA
AGCCGTATCCAATGAAAAGGCGCTACCTCGCGAGAAGATTTTCGAAGCATTGGAAAGCGCCCTGGCGACA
GCAACAAAGAAAAAATATGAACAAGAGATCGACGTCCGCGTACAGATCGATCGCAAAAGCGGTGATTTTG
ACACTTTCCGTCGCTGGTTAGTTGTTGATGAAGTCACCCAGCCGACCAAGGAAATCACCCTTGAAGCCGC
ACGTTATGAAGATGAAAGCCTGAACCTGGGCGATTACGTTGAAGATCAGATTGAGTCTGTTACCTTTGAC
CGTATCACTACCCAGACGGCAAAACAGGTTATCGTGCAGAAAGTGCGTGAAGCCGAACGTGCGATGGTGG
TTGATCAGTTCCGTGAACACGAAGGTGAAATCATCACCGGCGTGGTGAAAAAAGTAAACCGCGACAACAT
CTCTCTGGATCTGGGCAACAACGCTGAAGCCGTGATCCTGCGCGAAGATATGCTGCCGCGTGAAAACTTC
CGCCCTGGCGACCGCGTTCGTGGCGTGCTCTATTCCGTTCGCCCGGAAGCGCGTGGCGCCCAACTGTTCG
TCACTCGTTCCAAGCCGGAAATGCTGATCGAACTGTTCCGTATTGAAGTGCCAGAAATCGGCGAAGAAGT
GATTGAAATTAAAGCAGCGGCTCGCGATCCGGGTTCTCGTGCGAAAATCGCGGTGAAAACCAACGATAAA
CGTATCGATCCGGTAGGTGCTTGCGTAGGTATGCGTGGCGCCCGTGTTCAGGCGGTGTCTACTGAACTGG
GTGGCGAGCGTATCGATATCGTCCTGTGGGATGATAACCCGGCGCAGTTCGTGATTAACGCAATGGCACC
GGCAGACGTTGCTTCTATCGTGGTGGATGAAGATAAACACACGATGGACATCGCCGTTGAAGCCGGTAAT
CTGGCGCAGGCGATTGGCCGTAACGGTCAGAACGTGCGTCTGGCTTCGCAACTGAGCGGTTGGGAACTCA
ACGTGATGACCGTTGACGACCTGCAAGCTAAGCATCAGGCGGAAGCGCACGCAGCGATCGACACCTTCAC
CAAATATCTCGACATCGACGAAGACTTCGCGACTGTTCTGGTAGAAGAAGGCTTCTCGACGCTGGAAGAA
TTGGCCTATGTGCCGATGAAAGAGCTGTTGGAAATCGAAGGCCTTGATGAGCCGACCGTTGAAGCACTGC
GCGAGCGTGCTAAAAATGCACTGGCCACCATTGCACAGGCCCAGGAAGAAAGCCTCGGTGATAACAAACC
GGCTGACGATCTGCTGAACCTTGAAGGGGTAGATCGTGATTTGGCATTCAAACTGGCCGCCCGTGGCGTT
TGTACGCTGGAAGACCTCGCCGAACAGGGCATTGATGATCTGGCTGATATCGAAGGGTTGACCGACGAAA
AAGCCGGAGCACTGATTATGGCTGCCCGTAATATTTGCTGGTTCGGTGACGAAGCGGGTACCGGCAGCGG
CGAAAACCTTTACTTCCAGGGCCATATGCTCGAGCTTAAGCAATTGGGATCCATGGCTTCTGCGCCAGCT
CTACCGCGTGAACAGCAATCCCCGGCACAACCTCCGCCACCACCACAACAGCAGCAACCACCGCAGCAGC
AGGTACCTCCACCGCCATCCTCTGCGGACGTGGACGCCCAAAATGCGGCCGCTATGATGATGGCAGCGGG
CGGAGCTAATAGTACTCCTGGATCGGTATCTTCGCCCAATCTACCCACCGATTCCAGCCAGGTGGCACTA
CCGCCACCAGAGCCGCGCTATTCATACGTGGACGTAAACGTGAGCAACTTCCAGCTTATTGGTCAGCAGT
TGGTACTGCCACCCAATACTCCGTTCCTGCACGCCAATCCCGGAATCAAACACATGGTCGTCAACGCCGT
GGAGCGCACGATAACCGACTGGTTGCAGCCTATTGTGGACCGAAGCATCCGCATTGCCTGTGCCACCACC
GAGCAGATCATCCGCAAGGACTTCGCCCTGGATGCTGACGAGAACCGAATGCGCACTGCCGCTCATCAGA
TGGTACGAAACCTTGCCGCCGGCATGGCCATGATTACCGGTAAGGATGAGATAGCGCGTGCTATTAGCCA
GAATCTGCACAAGGCCTTGCTGTCGGGTCTAAATGGGATGCCCAGCATGGCTGAGATCCAAGCTGCTGCT
ATGCAGTTAGCCAGCGAAAATGTTGAGCTAGTTTGCGCTTTCATTCAGAAAACATCTGCTGAAAAGGCAG
CCGCAGAGATCGATAGGCGTCTAAGCACCGATTTCGAGACCAGAAAAATTGCTCGTGAAGAGGGCAACCG
CTTTGTGGACGCCCAGATCCTCACCTATCAACAGGAGCGTCTTCCAGAAGCAGTGCGCATCAAGGTGGGC
GCGGCTCCAGCTACACTTTATGCTGTGTACTCGGAGTTCGCTAGAAGCATACCTGGCTTCCAGCAGATGA
GCGATCGCGATATTGCCCTGTTTGTGCCCAAGCCGACGGATTTGTCTCAGCCAAATGTGTTTGCTAATTG
ATCTAGAGCTAGCCCTAGGAGATCCGGCTGCTAACAAAGCCCGAAAGGAAGCTGAGTTGGCTGCTGCCAC
CGCTGAGCAATAACTAGCATAACCCCTTGGGGCCTCTAAACGGGTCTTGAGGGGTTTTTTGCTGAAAGGA
GGAACTATATCCGGATATCCCGCAAGAGGCCCGGCAGTACCGGCATAACCAAGCCTATGCCTACAGCATC
CAGGGTGACGGTGCCGAGGATGACGATGAGCGCATTGTTAGATTTCATACACGGTGCCTGACTGCGTTAG
CAATTTAACTGTGATAAACTACCGCATTAAAGCTTATCGATGATAAGCTGTCAAACATGAGAA
